>Addgene plasmid #106760 | gh89 | addgene full sequence | sequence record 244231 | Addgene NGS Result
GAGGGCCTATTTCCCATGATTCCTTCATATTTGCATATACGATACAAGGCTGTTAGAGAGATAATTGGAA
TTAATTTGACTGTAAACACAAAGATATTAGTACAAAATACGTGACGTAGAAAGTAATAATTTCTTGGGTA
GTTTGCAGTTTTAAAATTATGTTTTAAAATGGACTATCATATGCTTACCGTAACTTGAAAGTATTTCGAT
TTCTTGGCTTTATATATCTTGTGGAAAGGACGAAACACCGGCAGTGGAACCTGTCACCGGTTTTAGAGCT
AGAAATAGCAAGTTAAAATAAGGCTAGTCCGTTATCAACTTGAAAAAGTGGCACCGAGTCGGTGCTTTTT
TTGGTACCTGGAGCACAAGACTGGCCTCATGGGCCTTCCGCTCACTGCCCGCTTTCCAGTCGGGAAACCT
GTCGTGCCAGCTGCATTAACATGGTCATAGCTGTTTCCTTGCGTATTGGGCGCTCTCCGCTTCCTCGCTC
ACTGACTCGCTGCGCTCGGTCGTTCGGGTAAAGCCTGGGGTGCCTAATGAGCAAAAGGCCAGCAAAAGGC
CAGGAACCGTAAAAAGGCCGCGTTGCTGGCGTTTTTCCATAGGCTCCGCCCCCCTGACGAGCATCACAAA
AATCGACGCTCAAGTCAGAGGTGGCGAAACCCGACAGGACTATAAAGATACCAGGCGTTTCCCCCTGGAA
GCTCCCTCGTGCGCTCTCCTGTTCCGACCCTGCCGCTTACCGGATACCTGTCCGCCTTTCTCCCTTCGGG
AAGCGTGGCGCTTTCTCATAGCTCACGCTGTAGGTATCTCAGTTCGGTGTAGGTCGTTCGCTCCAAGCTG
GGCTGTGTGCACGAACCCCCCGTTCAGCCCGACCGCTGCGCCTTATCCGGTAACTATCGTCTTGAGTCCA
ACCCGGTAAGACACGACTTATCGCCACTGGCAGCAGCCACTGGTAACAGGATTAGCAGAGCGAGGTATGT
AGGCGGTGCTACAGAGTTCTTGAAGTGGTGGCCTAACTACGGCTACACTAGAAGAACAGTATTTGGTATC
TGCGCTCTGCTGAAGCCAGTTACCTTCGGAAAAAGAGTTGGTAGCTCTTGATCCGGCAAACAAACCACCG
CTGGTAGCGGTGGTTTTTTTGTTTGCAAGCAGCAGATTACGCGCAGAAAAAAAGGATCTCAAGAAGATCC
TTTGATCTTTTCTACGGGGTCTGACGCTCAGTGGAACGAAAACTCACGTTAAGGGATTTTGGTCATGAGA
TTATCAAAAAGGATCTTCACCTAGATCCTTTTAAATTAAAAATGAAGTTTTAAATCAATCTAAAGTATAT
ATGAGTAAACTTGGTCTGACAGTTACCAATGCTTAATCAGTGAGGCACCTATCTCAGCGATCTGTCTATT
TCGTTCATCCATAGTTGCCTGACTCCCCGTCGTGTAGATAACTACGATACGGGAGGGCTTACCATCTGGC
CCCAGTGCTGCAATGATACCGCGAGAACCACGCTCACCGGCTCCAGATTTATCAGCAATAAACCAGCCAG
CCGGAAGGGCCGAGCGCAGAAGTGGTCCTGCAACTTTATCCGCCTCCATCCAGTCTATTAATTGTTGCCG
GGAAGCTAGAGTAAGTAGTTCGCCAGTTAATAGTTTGCGCAACGTTGTTGCCATTGCTACAGGCATCGTG
GTGTCACGCTCGTCGTTTGGTATGGCTTCATTCAGCTCCGGTTCCCAACGATCAAGGCGAGTTACATGAT
CCCCCATGTTGTGCAAAAAAGCGGTTAGCTCCTTCGGTCCTCCGATCGTTGTCAGAAGTAAGTTGGCCGC
AGTGTTATCACTCATGGTTATGGCAGCACTGCATAATTCTCTTACTGTCATGCCATCCGTAAGATGCTTT
TCTGTGACTGGTGAGTACTCAACCAAGTCATTCTGAGAATAGTGTATGCGGCGACCGAGTTGCTCTTGCC
CGGCGTCAATACGGGATAATACCGCGCCACATAGCAGAACTTTAAAAGTGCTCATCATTGGAAAACGTTC
TTCGGGGCGAAAACTCTCAAGGATCTTACCGCTGTTGAGATCCAGTTCGATGTAACCCACTCGTGCACCC
AACTGATCTTCAGCATCTTTTACTTTCACCAGCGTTTCTGGGTGAGCAAAAACAGGAAGGCAAAATGCCG
CAAAAAAGGGAATAAGGGCGACACGGAAATGTTGAATACTCATACTCTTCCTTTTTCAATATTATTGAAG
CATTTATCAGGGTTATTGTCTCATGAGCGGATACATATTTGAATGTATTTAGAAAAATAAACAAATAGGG
GTTCCGCGCACATTTCCCCGAAAAGTGCCACCTAAATTGTAAGCGTTAATATTTTGTTAAAATTCGCGTT
AAATTTTTGTTAAATCAGCTCATTTTTTAACCAATAGGCCGAAATCGGCAAAATCCCTTATAAATCAAAA
GAATAGACCGAGATAGGGTTGAGTGGCCGCTACAGGGCGCTCCCATTCGCCATTCAGGCTGCGCAACTGT
TGGGAAGGGCGTTTCGGTGCGGGCCTCTTCGCTATTACGCCAGCTGGCGAAAGGGGGATGTGCTGCAAGG
CGATTAAGTTGGGTAACGCCAGGGTTTTCCCAGTCACGACGTTGTAAAACGACGGCCAGTGAGCGCGACG
TAATACGACTCACTATAGGGCGAATTGGCGGAAGGCCGTCAAGGCCACGTGTCTTGTCCAGAGCTCGATA
TCGAATTAATTC
Features (pLannotate 1.2.2; 10 found; start..end, strand, type, name):
      1..241     +  promoter       U6 promoter: RNA polymerase III promoter for human U6 snRNA
    270..345     +  misc_RNA       gRNA scaffold: guide RNA scaffold for the Streptococcus pyogenes CRISPR/Cas9 system
    392..439     -  CDS            lacI (fragment): lac repressor; lacI; The lac repressor binds to the lac operator to inhibit transcription in E. coli. This inhibition can be relieved by adding lactose or isopropyl-β-D-thiogalactopyranoside (IPTG).
    476..516     -  rep_origin     RSF ori (fragment): Plasmids containing the RSF 1030 origin of replication can be propagated in E. coli cells that contain additional plasmids with compatible origins.
    594..1182    -  rep_origin     ori: high-copy-number ColE1/pMB1/pBR322/pUC origin of replication
   1353..2213    -  CDS            AmpR: β-lactamase; bla; confers resistance to ampicillin, carbenicillin, and related antibiotics
   2214..2318    -  promoter       AmpR promoter: bla
   2344..2475    -  rep_origin     M13 ori (fragment): M13 bacteriophage origin of replication; arrow indicates direction of (+) strand synthesis
   2496..2652    -  CDS            lacZα (fragment): LacZα fragment of β-galactosidase; lacZ fragment
   2661..2679    +  promoter       T7 promoter: promoter for bacteriophage T7 RNA polymerase
