[The description below was written by a language model from this plasmid's Addgene catalogue record and pLannotate feature annotations shown in this document.]
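Description:
gh89 is a small mammalian expression plasmid (about 2.7 kb in the sequenced record) that produces a single CRISPR guide RNA directed against human FUT5, the gene encoding fucosyltransferase 5 (also called FUC-TV). It is built on the EPB104 gRNA backbone and belongs to a validated collection of guides covering the human glycosyltransferase genes. In bacteria it is maintained as a high-copy plasmid through a ColE1/pUC-type origin and selected with ampicillin via the β-lactamase gene and its native promoter.

The functional cassette is compact. A human U6 promoter, which recruits RNA polymerase III and suits short, precisely initiated transcripts, sits upstream of the Streptococcus pyogenes Cas9 guide RNA scaffold. The short gap between these two annotated features is where the 20-nucleotide FUT5 targeting spacer would lie, giving a chimeric single guide RNA. The record says the insert was introduced by restriction cloning, but the sites used are not stated.

The plasmid carries no Cas9 gene and no annotated mammalian selection marker or reporter, so the nuclease must be supplied separately, for example from a co-transfected plasmid or a Cas9-expressing cell line. The remaining annotations (short fragments of lacI, an RSF origin, an M13 origin and lacZα, plus a T7 promoter) appear to be cloning-vector remnants rather than working elements, and the T7 region probably serves mainly as a sequencing primer site. The typical use is knockout or editing of FUT5 in human cells to study fucosylation and glycan biosynthesis.
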