Addgene plasmid #106760: gh89
Purpose: expression of gRNA targeting FUT5
Depositing lab: Eric-Paul Bennett. Depositing organization: University of Copenhagen. Publication: A validated gRNA library for CRISPR/Cas9 targeting of the human glycosyltransferase genome. Narimatsu Y, Joshi HJ, Zhang Y, Gomes C, Chen YH, Lorenzetti F, Furukawa S, Schjoldager K, Hansen L, Clausen H, Bennett EP, Wandall HH. Glycobiology. 2018 Jan 5. pii: 4791732. doi: 10.1093/glycob/cwx101. PubMed 29315387.
Backbone
  Vector backbone: EPB104
  Backbone manufacturer: Eric-Paul Bennett (Addgene plasmid # 68369)
  Backbone size w/o insert (bp): 2376
  Vector type: Mammalian Expression
Growth in bacteria
  Bacterial resistance: Ampicillin, 100 μg/mL
  Growth temperature: 37°C
  Growth strain: DH5alpha
  Copy number: High Copy
Gene/Insert
  Gene/Insert name: FUT5
  gRNA/shRNA sequence: GGCAGTGGAACCTGTCACCG
  Species: H. sapiens (human)
  Entrez Gene: FUT5 (a.k.a. FUC-TV)
  Cloning method: Restriction Enzyme; 5′ cloning site unknown (unknown if destroyed); 3′ cloning site unknown (unknown if destroyed)
  Sequencing primers: 5′ T7NP
Terms and licenses: Academic/Nonprofit Terms; Industry Terms: Not Available to Industry
How to cite: gh89 was a gift from Eric-Paul Bennett (Addgene plasmid # 106760 ; http://n2t.net/addgene:106760 ; RRID:Addgene_106760)
